Addgene plasmid #206997: pML58
Purpose: Contains mAID-tag, mouse Ptbp1-specific homology arms and hygromycin b resistance gene.
Depositing lab: Eugene Makeyev. Depositing organization: King's College London. Publication: Protocol for auxin-inducible depletion of the RNA-binding protein PTBP1 in mouse embryonic stem cells. Kainov Y, Zhuravskaya A, Makeyev EV. STAR Protoc. 2023 Oct 18;4(4):102644. doi: 10.1016/j.xpro.2023.102644. PubMed 37862173.
Backbone
  Vector backbone: pML60
  Vector type: Unspecified
  Selectable markers: Hygromycin
Growth in bacteria
  Bacterial resistance: Ampicillin, 100 μg/mL
  Growth temperature: 37°C
  Growth strain: DH5alpha
  Copy number: Unknown
Gene/Insert
  Gene/Insert name: HygR
  Insert size (bp): 1020
  Cloning method: Restriction Enzyme; 5′ cloning site AflII (not destroyed); 3′ cloning site Acc65I (not destroyed)
  Sequencing primers: 5′ cgctgttctcctcttcctca
Terms and licenses: Academic/Nonprofit Terms; Industry Terms: Not Available to Industry
How to cite: pML58 was a gift from Eugene Makeyev (Addgene plasmid # 206997 ; http://n2t.net/addgene:206997 ; RRID:Addgene_206997)
