[The description below was written by a language model from this plasmid's Addgene catalogue record and pLannotate feature annotations shown in this document.]
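Description:
pML58 is a homology-directed repair donor plasmid for knocking a mini auxin-inducible degron (mAID) tag into the mouse Ptbp1 locus, built on the pML60 backbone. The bacterial part resembles a standard phagemid cloning vector: a high-copy ColE1/pUC origin, an f1 origin, ampicillin resistance (AmpR with its bla promoter), and a disrupted lacZα/lac promoter region with flanking T7 and T3 promoters. The record lists the vector type as unspecified and the copy number as unknown.

The payload sits between the T7 and T3 sites. Two annotated Ptbp1 coding fragments, presumably exons within the upstream homology arm, lead into the mini-AID coding sequence, the minimal IAA17-derived degron from Arabidopsis; this layout is consistent with tagging the C-terminal end of PTBP1, though the record does not say so explicitly. Downstream comes a selection cassette flanked by two minimal FRT sites. It contains an SV40 poly(A) signal (with a short fragment of SV40 large T sequence), then the mouse PGK promoter driving the hygromycin B resistance gene, which is the listed insert of about 1 kb cloned between AflII and Acc65I, and a bGH poly(A) signal. The FRT sites should allow FLP-mediated excision of the cassette after selection. The unannotated stretch between the second FRT and the T3 promoter likely corresponds to the downstream Ptbp1 homology arm.

The associated publication describes auxin-inducible depletion of PTBP1 in mouse embryonic stem cells. There, the tagged protein would be degraded on auxin addition in cells expressing TIR1, which this plasmid does not supply. Hygromycin selects for correctly targeted clones.
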