Features (pLannotate 1.2.2; 21 found; start..end, strand, type, name):
      4..432     +  rep_origin     f1 ori (sequence partly withheld): f1 bacteriophage origin of replication; arrow indicates direction of (+) strand synthesis
    463..618     -  CDS            lacZα (fragment): LacZα fragment of β-galactosidase; lacZ fragment
    626..644     +  promoter       T7 promoter: promoter for bacteriophage T7 RNA polymerase
    658..1017    +  CDS            Ptbp1 (fragment): PTBP1_RAT - Also known as Ptb, Pybp, Tbfii. Experimental evidence at protein level: Swiss-Prot protein existence level 1. Plays a role in pre-mRNA splicing and in the regulation of alternative splicing events. Activates exon skipping of its own pre- mRNA during muscle cell differentiation. Binds to the polypyrimidine tract of introns. May promote RNA looping when bound to two separate polypyrimidine tracts in the same pre-mRNA. May promote the binding of U2 snRNP to pre-mRNA. Cooperates with RAVER1 to modulate switching between mutually exclusive exons during maturation of the TPM1 pre- mRNA.
   1104..1235    +  CDS            Ptbp1 (fragment): PTBP1_MOUSE - Also known as Ptb. Experimental evidence at protein level: Swiss-Prot protein existence level 1. Plays a role in pre-mRNA splicing and in the regulation of alternative splicing events. Activates exon skipping of its own pre- mRNA during muscle cell differentiation. Binds to the polypyrimidine tract of introns. May promote RNA looping when bound to two separate polypyrimidine tracts in the same pre-mRNA. May promote the binding of U2 snRNP to pre-mRNA. Cooperates with RAVER1 to modulate switching between mutually exclusive exons during maturation of the TPM1 pre- mRNA. Represses t
   1254..1457    +  CDS            mini-AID: minimal degron from the auxin-responsive IAA17 protein of Arabidopsis thaliana (Kubota et al., 2013) acts as an auxin-inducible degron (AID) in the presence of TIR1
   1467..1500    +  protein_bind   FRT (minimal): supports FLP-mediated excision but not integration (Turan and Bode, 2011) FLP recombinase from the Saccharomyces cerevisiae 2μ plasmid
   1504..1580    +  CDS            large T antigen (fragment): large T antigen from SV40 (simian virus 40)
   1603..1724    +  polyA_signal   SV40 poly(A) signal: SV40 polyadenylation signal
   1736..2235    +  promoter       PGK promoter: mouse phosphoglycerate kinase 1 promoter
   2295..3315    +  CDS            HygR (fragment): aminoglycoside phosphotransferase from E. coli; aph(4)-Ia; confers resistance to hygromycin
   3321..3545    +  polyA_signal   bGH poly(A) signal: bovine growth hormone polyadenylation signal
   3551..3584    +  protein_bind   FRT (minimal): supports FLP-mediated excision but not integration (Turan and Bode, 2011) FLP recombinase from the Saccharomyces cerevisiae 2μ plasmid
   4162..4180    -  promoter       T3 promoter: promoter for bacteriophage T3 RNA polymerase
   4225..4241    -  protein_bind   lac operator: The lac repressor binds to the lac operator to inhibit transcription in E. coli. This inhibition can be relieved by adding lactose or isopropyl-β-D-thiogalactopyranoside (IPTG). lac repressor encoded by lacI
   4249..4279    -  promoter       lac promoter: promoter for the E. coli lac operon
   4294..4315    -  protein_bind   CAP binding site: CAP binding activates transcription in the presence of cAMP. E. coli catabolite activator protein
   4328..4420    -  CDS            lacI (fragment): lac repressor; lacI; The lac repressor binds to the lac operator to inhibit transcription in E. coli. This inhibition can be relieved by adding lactose or isopropyl-β-D-thiogalactopyranoside (IPTG).
   4603..5191    -  rep_origin     ori: high-copy-number ColE1/pMB1/pBR322/pUC origin of replication
   5362..6222    -  CDS            AmpR: β-lactamase; bla; confers resistance to ampicillin, carbenicillin, and related antibiotics
   6223..6327    -  promoter       AmpR promoter: bla
>Addgene plasmid #206997 | pML58 | addgene full sequence | sequence record 409728 | Addgene NGS Result
CTG
[124 nt withheld, positions 4-127]
C
[91 nt withheld, positions 129-219]
A
[49 nt withheld, positions 221-269]
CCTTTGACGTTGGAGTCCACGTTCTTT
[37 nt withheld, positions 297-333]
ACCCTATCTCGGTCTATTCTTTTGATTTATAAGGGATTTTGCCGATTTCGGCCTATTGGTTAAAAAATGA
GCTGATTTAACAAAAATTTAACGCGAATTTTAACAAAATATTAACGCTTACAATTTCCATTCGCCATTCA
GGCTGCGCAACTGTTGGGAAGGGCGATCGGTGCGGGCCTCTTCGCTATTACGCCAGCTGGCGAAAGGGGG
ATGTGCTGCAAGGCGATTAAGTTGGGTAACGCCAGGGTTTTCCCAGTCACGACGTTGTAAAACGACGGCC
AGTGAGCGCGCGTAATACGACTCACTATAGGGCGAATTGGAGCTCGCATTACACTGTCCAAGCATCAGAG
TGTGCAGCTGCCTCGGGAGGGTCAGGAGGACCAGGGCCTGACCAAGGACTATGGCAGCTCCCCGCTGCAC
CGCTTCAAGAAACCAGGCTCCAAGAACTTCCAGAACATCTTTCCACCCTCAGCTACCCTGCACCTCTCCA
ACATCCCGTAAGTCAGCCAGAGGTCTTGTTTGTGGGTGGGCCACGAAGGGCTCCTGATCTCCCCCACCCC
ATCCCCGTGTGAGCCCAGGCCGATGGCTCCCGTCTGTCTCTGCAGGCCCTCTGTGTCAGAGGACGACCTC
AAGAGCCTCTTCTCCAGCAACGGTGGTGTGGTCAAAGGCTTCAAGTTCTTCCAGTGAGTAAAGCCCTGCC
TTTCGTCCTCCACCCTTAACCCTACCCCAAACCTGCAGGTTTAGCTGACTACCCCCCACTCCACCCCTGC
AGGAAGGACCGCAAGATGGCACTGATCCAGATGGGCTCTGTGGAGGAGGCTGTGCAGGCGCTGATTGAAC
TGCACAACCATGACCTGGGCGAGAACCACCACCTGCGAGTGTCCTTTTCCAAGTCCACCATCGGATCCGG
TGCAGGCGCCAAGGAGAAGAGTGCTTGTCCTAAAGATCCAGCCAAACCTCCGGCCAAGGCACAAGTTGTG
GGATGGCCACCGGTGAGATCATACCGGAAGAACGTGATGGTTTCCTGCCAAAAATCAAGCGGTGGCCCGG
AGGCGGCGGCGTTCGTGAAGGTATCAATGGACGGAGCACCGTACTTGAGGAAAATCGATTTGAGGATGTA
TAAATAATCTAGCGAAGTTCCTATTCTCTAGAAAGTATAGGAACTTCGATATCAGCCATACCACATTTGT
AGAGGTTTTACTTGCTTTAAAAAACCTCCCACACCTCCCCCTGAACCTGAAACATAAAATGAATGCAATT
GTTGTTGTTAACTTGTTTATTGCAGCTTATAATGGTTACAAATAAAGCAATAGCATCACAAATTTCACAA
ATAAAGCATTTTTTTCACTGCATTCTAGTTGTGGTTTGTCCAAACTCATCAATGTATCTTAAGAATTCTA
CCGGGTAGGGGAGGCGCTTTTCCCAAGGCAGTCTGGAGCATGCGCTTTAGCAGCCCCGCTGGGCACTTGG
CGCTACACAAGTGGCCTCTGGCCTCGCACACATTCCACATCCACCGGTAGGCGCCAACCGACTCCGTTCT
TTGGTGGCCCCTTCGCGCCACCTTCTACTCCTCCCCTAGTCAGGAAGTTCCCCCCCGCCCCGCAGCTCGC
GTCGTGCAGGACGTGACAAATGGAAGTAGCACGTCTCACTAGTCTCGTGCAGATGGACAGCACCGCTGAG
CAATGGAAGCGGGTAGGCCTTTGGGGCAGCGGCCAATAGCAGCTTTGCTCCTTCGCTTTCTGGGCTCAGA
GGCTGGGAAGGGGTGGGTCCGGGGGCGGGCTCAGGGGCGGGCTCAGGGGCGGGGCGGGCGCCCGAAGGTC
CTCCGGAGGCCCGGCATTCTGCACGCTTCAAAAGCGCACGTCTGCCGCGCTGTTCTCCTCTTCCTCATCT
CCGGGCCTTTCGACCTGCATCCATCTAGATCTCGAGCAGCTGAAGCTTACCGCTAGCATGGATAGATCCG
GAAAGCCTGAACTCACCGCGACGTCTGTCGAGAAGTTTCTGATCGAAAAGTTCGACAGCGTCTCCGACCT
GATGCAGCTCTCGGAGGGCGAAGAATCTCGTGCTTTCAGCTTCGATGTAGGAGGGCGTGGATATGTCCTG
CGGGTAAATAGCTGCGCCGATGGTTTCTACAAAGATCGTTATGTTTATCGGCACTTTGCATCGGCCGCGC
TCCCGATTCCGGAAGTGCTTGACATTGGGGAATTCAGCGAGAGCCTGACCTATTGCATCTCCCGCCGTGC
ACAGGGTGTCACGTTGCAAGACCTGCCTGAAACCGAACTGCCCGCTGTTCTGCAGCCGGTCGCGGAGGCC
ATGGATGCGATCGCTGCGGCCGATCTTAGCCAGACGAGCGGGTTCGGCCCATTCGGACCGCAAGGAATCG
GTCAATACACTACATGGCGTGATTTCATATGCGCGATTGCTGATCCCCATGTGTATCACTGGCAAACTGT
GATGGACGACACCGTCAGTGCGTCCGTCGCGCAGGCTCTCGATGAGCTGATGCTTTGGGCCGAGGACTGC
CCCGAAGTCCGGCACCTCGTGCACGCGGATTTCGGCTCCAACAATGTCCTGACGGACAATGGCCGCATAA
CAGCGGTCATTGACTGGAGCGAGGCGATGTTCGGGGATTCCCAATACGAGGTCGCCAACATCTTCTTCTG
GAGGCCGTGGTTGGCTTGTATGGAGCAGCAGACGCGCTACTTCGAGCGGAGGCATCCGGAGCTTGCAGGA
TCGCCGCGGCTCCGGGCGTATATGCTCCGCATTGGTCTTGACCAACTCTATCAGAGCTTGGTTGACGGCA
ATTTCGATGATGCAGCTTGGGCGCAGGGTCGATGCGACGCAATCGTCCGATCCGGAGCCGGGACTGTCGG
GCGTACACAAATCGCCCGCAGAAGCGCGGCCGTCTGGACCGATGGCTGTGTAGAAGTACTCGCCGATAGT
GGAAACCGACGCCCCAGCACTCGTCCGAGGGCAAAGGAATAGGTACCCTGTGCCTTCTAGTTGCCAGCCA
TCTGTTGTTTGCCCCTCCCCCGTGCCTTCCTTGACCCTGGAAGGTGCCACTCCCACTGTCCTTTCCTAAT
AAAATGAGGAAATTGCATCGCATTGTCTGAGTAGGTGTCATTCTATTCTGGGGGGTGGGGTGGGGCAGGA
CAGCAAGGGGGAGGATTGGGAAGACAATAGCAGGCATGCTGGGGATGCGGTGGGCTCTATGGTCGACGAA
GTTCCTATTCTCTAGAAAGTATAGGAACTTCGAACCTGTGGGCCTGCATCAGCTTCCACCATTCCAGAAA
AGCCACTTTAAAAAGCAGCTGAAGTGACCTTACAGACCAGAGATTTTATTTTTTTAAAGAGAGATCAGTT
TACCTGTTTTTAAAAAAATTAAATCTAGCCCACTCTGCAGTGGCAGGAAATGGCTTGGACCACAGAGGCC
CAGTCAATCCCAGCACCATGCCTTGAGGGGCTCAGGCGTGAGGCCACAGCGGTGCCCCAAACATAGCCGC
TTTCTGTGCCTTACAAACCAGCGTGCCTCATGGCCGTACACCCACCCTCTAAGGCCACCAGTTGTCTCTA
GACCTGCAGGTGAGCCAGGTGGCCTATACATAGGCTCCCCAATGCTGTGCAAGAGCTGGGGCCACTCCCC
TACACCCTTATAATCAAGTGACATGATTCTCCCATGTCCCTGGCCAGCCCGGAGGGTCCAGGCCATCCTC
AGCTGCCGAGCCTCATTGTGACCTTTGTATTCTATTCCGTGTGGTCACAGACACCTGTGCCTAGCAATAT
TTCCACTTGACCAAATACCCGAATCCTAGGTGTACCCAGCTTTTGTTCCCTTTAGTGAGGGTTAATTGCG
CGCTTGGCGTAATCATGGTCATAGCTGTTTCCTGTGTGAAATTGTTATCCGCTCACAATTCCACACAACA
TACGAGCCGGAAGCATAAAGTGTAAAGCCTGGGGTGCCTAATGAGTGAGCTAACTCACATTAATTGCGTT
GCGCTCACTGCCCGCTTTCCAGTCGGGAAACCTGTCGTGCCAGCTGCATTAATGAATCGGCCAACGCGCG
GGGAGAGGCGGTTTGCGTATTGGGCGCTCTTCCGCTTCCTCGCTCACTGACTCGCTGCGCTCGGTCGTTC
GGCTGCGGCGAGCGGTATCAGCTCACTCAAAGGCGGTAATACGGTTATCCACAGAATCAGGGGATAACGC
AGGAAAGAACATGTGAGCAAAAGGCCAGCAAAAGGCCAGGAACCGTAAAAAGGCCGCGTTGCTGGCGTTT
TTCCATAGGCTCCGCCCCCCTGACGAGCATCACAAAAATCGACGCTCAAGTCAGAGGTGGCGAAACCCGA
CAGGACTATAAAGATACCAGGCGTTTCCCCCTGGAAGCTCCCTCGTGCGCTCTCCTGTTCCGACCCTGCC
GCTTACCGGATACCTGTCCGCCTTTCTCCCTTCGGGAAGCGTGGCGCTTTCTCATAGCTCACGCTGTAGG
TATCTCAGTTCGGTGTAGGTCGTTCGCTCCAAGCTGGGCTGTGTGCACGAACCCCCCGTTCAGCCCGACC
GCTGCGCCTTATCCGGTAACTATCGTCTTGAGTCCAACCCGGTAAGACACGACTTATCGCCACTGGCAGC
AGCCACTGGTAACAGGATTAGCAGAGCGAGGTATGTAGGCGGTGCTACAGAGTTCTTGAAGTGGTGGCCT
AACTACGGCTACACTAGAAGAACAGTATTTGGTATCTGCGCTCTGCTGAAGCCAGTTACCTTCGGAAAAA
GAGTTGGTAGCTCTTGATCCGGCAAACAAACCACCGCTGGTAGCGGTGGTTTTTTTGTTTGCAAGCAGCA
GATTACGCGCAGAAAAAAAGGATCTCAAGAAGATCCTTTGATCTTTTCTACGGGGTCTGACGCTCAGTGG
AACGAAAACTCACGTTAAGGGATTTTGGTCATGAGATTATCAAAAAGGATCTTCACCTAGATCCTTTTAA
ATTAAAAATGAAGTTTTAAATCAATCTAAAGTATATATGAGTAAACTTGGTCTGACAGTTACCAATGCTT
AATCAGTGAGGCACCTATCTCAGCGATCTGTCTATTTCGTTCATCCATAGTTGCCTGACTCCCCGTCGTG
TAGATAACTACGATACGGGAGGGCTTACCATCTGGCCCCAGTGCTGCAATGATACCGCGAGACCCACGCT
CACCGGCTCCAGATTTATCAGCAATAAACCAGCCAGCCGGAAGGGCCGAGCGCAGAAGTGGTCCTGCAAC
TTTATCCGCCTCCATCCAGTCTATTAATTGTTGCCGGGAAGCTAGAGTAAGTAGTTCGCCAGTTAATAGT
TTGCGCAACGTTGTTGCCATTGCTACAGGCATCGTGGTGTCACGCTCGTCGTTTGGTATGGCTTCATTCA
GCTCCGGTTCCCAACGATCAAGGCGAGTTACATGATCCCCCATGTTGTGCAAAAAAGCGGTTAGCTCCTT
CGGTCCTCCGATCGTTGTCAGAAGTAAGTTGGCCGCAGTGTTATCACTCATGGTTATGGCAGCACTGCAT
AATTCTCTTACTGTCATGCCATCCGTAAGATGCTTTTCTGTGACTGGTGAGTACTCAACCAAGTCATTCT
GAGAATAGTGTATGCGGCGACCGAGTTGCTCTTGCCCGGCGTCAATACGGGATAATACCGCGCCACATAG
CAGAACTTTAAAAGTGCTCATCATTGGAAAACGTTCTTCGGGGCGAAAACTCTCAAGGATCTTACCGCTG
TTGAGATCCAGTTCGATGTAACCCACTCGTGCACCCAACTGATCTTCAGCATCTTTTACTTTCACCAGCG
TTTCTGGGTGAGCAAAAACAGGAAGGCAAAATGCCGCAAAAAAGGGAATAAGGGCGACACGGAAATGTTG
AATACTCATACTCTTCCTTTTTCAATATTATTGAAGCATTTATCAGGGTTATTGTCTCATGAGCGGATAC
ATATTTGAATGTATTTAGAAAAATAAACAAATAGGGGTTCCGCGCACATTTCCCCGAAAAGTGCCAC
